>Addgene plasmid #247247 | pdHJ1 | addgene full sequence | sequence record 500698 | Addgene NGS Result
CTGGCGTAATAGCGAAGAGGCCCGCACCGATCGCCCTTCCCAACAGTTGCGCAGCCTGAATGGCGAATGG
G
[124 nt withheld, positions 72-195]
C
[91 nt withheld, positions 197-287]
A
[49 nt withheld, positions 289-337]
CCTTTGACGTTGGAGTCCACGTTCTTT
[37 nt withheld, positions 365-401]
ACCCTATCTCGGTCTATTCTTTTGATTTATAAGGGATTTTGCCGATTTCGGCCTATTGGTTAAAAAATGA
GCTGATTTAACAAAAATTTAACGCGAATTTTAACAAAATATTAACGCTTACAATTTAGGTGGCACTTTTC
GGGGAAATGTGCGCGGAACCCCTATTTGTTTATTTTTCTAAATACATTCAAATATGTATCCGCTCATGAG
ACAATAACCCTGATAAATGCTTCAATAATATTGAAAAAGGAAGAGTATGAGTATTCAACATTTCCGTGTC
GCCCTTATTCCCTTTTTTGCGGCATTTTGCCTTCCTGTTTTTGCTCACCCAGAAACGCTGGTGAAAGTAA
AAGATGCTGAAGATCAGTTGGGTGCACGAGTGGGTTACATCGAACTGGATCTCAACAGCGGTAAGATCCT
TGAGAGTTTTCGCCCCGAAGAACGTTTTCCAATGATGAGCACTTTTAAAGTTCTGCTATGTGGCGCGGTA
TTATCCCGTATTGACGCCGGGCAAGAGCAACTCGGTCGCCGCATACACTATTCTCAGAATGACTTGGTTG
AGTACTCACCAGTCACAGAAAAGCATCTTACGGATGGCATGACAGTAAGAGAATTATGCAGTGCTGCCAT
AACCATGAGTGATAACACTGCGGCCAACTTACTTCTGACAACGATCGGAGGACCGAAGGAGCTAACCGCT
TTTTTGCACAACATGGGGGATCATGTAACTCGCCTTGATCGTTGGGAACCGGAGCTGAATGAAGCCATAC
CAAACGACGAGCGTGACACCACGATGCCTGTAGCAATGGCAACAACGTTGCGCAAACTATTAACTGGCGA
ACTACTTACTCTAGCTTCCCGGCAACAATTAATAGACTGGATGGAGGCGGATAAAGTTGCAGGACCACTT
CTGCGCTCGGCCCTTCCGGCTGGCTGGTTTATTGCTGATAAATCTGGAGCCGGTGAGCGTGGGTCTCGCG
GTATCATTGCAGCACTGGGGCCAGATGGTAAGCCCTCCCGTATCGTAGTTATCTACACGACGGGGAGTCA
GGCAACTATGGATGAACGAAATAGACAGATCGCTGAGATAGGTGCCTCACTGATTAAGCATTGGTAACTG
TCAGACCAAGTTTACTCATATATACTTTAGATTGATTTAAAACTTCATTTTTAATTTAAAAGGATCTAGG
TGAAGATCCTTTTTGATAATCTCATGACCAAAATCCCTTAACGTGAGTTTTCGTTCCACTGAGCGTCAGA
CCCCGTAGAAAAGATCAAAGGATCTTCTTGAGATCCTTTTTTTCTGCGCGTAATCTGCTGCTTGCAAACA
AAAAAACCACCGCTACCAGCGGTGGTTTGTTTGCCGGATCAAGAGCTACCAACTCTTTTTCCGAAGGTAA
CTGGCTTCAGCAGAGCGCAGATACCAAATACTGTTCTTCTAGTGTAGCCGTAGTTAGGCCACCACTTCAA
GAACTCTGTAGCACCGCCTACATACCTCGCTCTGCTAATCCTGTTACCAGTGGCTGCTGCCAGTGGCGAT
AAGTCGTGTCTTACCGGGTTGGACTCAAGACGATAGTTACCGGATAAGGCGCAGCGGTCGGGCTGAACGG
GGGGTTCGTGCACACAGCCCAGCTTGGAGCGAACGACCTACACCGAACTGAGATACCTACAGCGTGAGCT
ATGAGAAAGCGCCACGCTTCCCGAAGGGAGAAAGGCGGACAGGTATCCGGTAAGCGGCAGGGTCGGAACA
GGAGAGCGCACGAGGGAGCTTCCAGGGGGAAACGCCTGGTATCTTTATAGTCCTGTCGGGTTTCGCCACC
TCTGACTTGAGCGTCGATTTTTGTGATGCTCGTCAGGGGGGCGGAGCCTATGGAAAAACGCCAGCAACGC
GGCCTTTTTACGGTTCCTGGCCTTTTGCTGGCCTTTTGCTCACATGTTCTTTCCTGCGTTATCCCCTGAT
TCTGTGGATAACCGTATTACCGCCTTTGAGTGAGCTGATACCGCTCGCCGCAGCCGAACGACCGAGCGCA
GCGAGTCAGTGAGCGAGGAAGCGATTGCACGTTGAAGCGTTACCTGTTAGGTAACGTAGTTGAGCTGTGC
AATCTATTTTTAGAGGTCCTAGTTGAGCTGTCACAGAATGTGACGTTGAAGGGACCTCTGTAATCGACTC
GCTGATAGGCTGTTCGAGAATGTATAGAGATGAGTATGTCATTCAAGCTCTAGAGTTGTAGTCCGCTGTA
TAAGCCCCCGATGACCGTCTTTACCCGAATCTATCGTCCTGAAGGGTTCAACGCTACGCCAGCTCAGTAG
AATACTCAGCCCAGTTACGCTAAAATGTCTCAGGGATGGACTGCGATCACGTTTTGTGGGTATCCGGAGT
GCACCTCAAATCCCCGACAGCTTGCTCTCGCCTGGTAACAGTAACCGATAGGATCTCGGCACTGAGAACA
CCTTCAGGTCCCTCTGGTGACTGGGTAGTTGGACTGTGCCCTTGGATAGAATAGCAAGAGCCTGACTCTC
TATTGTTGACACGACGACTGTGGGAGACCTCAGCGTGCAGACATCAGATCGAGTAATACTAAGGTGGGAT
AACTCCGTAACTGACTACGTTGCCTTCTCCACATATGGAGCTGGATAGAACAGCCCTGGTGTGCACCATC
AGCAACCCTATACGTGGCTTTTCGTGAGGCTTTGGCACGGAGTAGGCGATGTCTTCCACTATTCGAATGG
CCGTTCGTTAATACTTGTTGCGTAGCTAGCACTATATTTGTCTCTTTGCCGACTGATGTCGACAAGCACA
CATAGCCATTTATCGGAGCGCCTCGGAATACGGTATTGCATGAGTAGAGTTGACTAAGAGCCATGAGCAG
GGCCTCGTGAGACCATTGCGAATACCAGGTGTCCTGTAAGAGCGAACCCATACGACTGCTAGGAAAGCGA
ACCGGTGGTGAATTTAATCTTCTGGTGTAGCCTACGTTGAAGCGTTACCTGTTAGGTAACGTAGTTGAGC
TGTAGGCTAGATTTTTGCTCACATTAGTTGAGCTGTCACAGAATGTGACGTTGAAGATGTGAGCCCCTTT
CGCCAG
Features (pLannotate 1.2.2; 5 found; start..end, strand, type, name):
     72..500     +  rep_origin     f1 ori (sequence partly withheld): f1 bacteriophage origin of replication; arrow indicates direction of (+) strand synthesis
    553..657     +  promoter       AmpR promoter: bla
    658..1518    +  CDS            AmpR: β-lactamase; bla; confers resistance to ampicillin, carbenicillin, and related antibiotics
   1689..2277    +  rep_origin     ori: high-copy-number ColE1/pMB1/pBR322/pUC origin of replication
   3475..67      +  CDS            lacZα (fragment) (across the origin): LacZα fragment of β-galactosidase; lacZ fragment
