[The description below was written by a language model from this plasmid's Addgene catalogue record and pLannotate feature annotations shown in this document.]
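Description:
pdHJ1 is a high-copy phagemid built on pBluescript II SK(+) and used to produce defined single-stranded DNA from which double and single Holliday junction substrates are assembled. It replicates in E. coli through the ColE1/pUC-type origin and is selected with ampicillin via the β-lactamase gene under its native bla promoter. The f1 bacteriophage origin allows rescue of one strand as single-stranded DNA when M13 helper functions are supplied, which the record indicates is done with a helper plasmid. Only a short remnant of lacZα remains annotated, consistent with removal of the SapI–PvuII portion of the backbone during construction; the original SapI site near the ori was lost in the process.

The payload is a synthetic insert of roughly 1 kb introduced by Gibson assembly. It is arranged as a short arm of homology to the backbone at the SapI end, a first DNAzyme self-cleavage cassette, a precursor DNA segment, a second DNAzyme self-cleavage cassette, and a homology arm at the PvuII end; the two distinct arms fix the orientation of the insert. The precursor sequence, called d1, was produced with a random sequence generator at 50% GC content and has no coding function. The automated feature table does not annotate this region, which corresponds to the unannotated stretch between the ori and the lacZα fragment. The flanking cassettes appear designed so that, once the phagemid is recovered as single-stranded DNA, the DNAzymes cut themselves and release the precursor strand free of vector sequence. Such strands serve as building blocks for junction-containing DNAs, used in the associated work to study dissolution and resolution of double Holliday junctions, including in a chromatin context.
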