Addgene plasmid #247247: pdHJ1
Purpose: Generation of double and single Holliday Junction DNA
Depositing lab: Stephen West. Depositing organization: Francis Crick Institute. Publication: Generation of double Holliday junction DNAs and their dissolution/resolution within a chromatin context. Ho HN, West SC. Proc Natl Acad Sci U S A. 2022 May 3;119(18):e2123420119. doi: 10.1073/pnas.2123420119. Epub 2022 Apr 22. PubMed 35452329.
Backbone
  Vector backbone: pBluescript II SK(+)
  Backbone manufacturer: Agilent
  Backbone size w/o insert (bp): 2464
  Total vector size (bp): 3486
  Modifications to backbone: pBluescript II SK(+) was digested with SapI and PvuII and synthetic DNA fragments were added as follows 1) 25- to 30-bp homology to pBluescript II SK(+) backbone (SapI site); 2) First DNAzyme self-cleavage cassette 3) precursor DNA 4) Second DNAzyme self-cleavage cassette 5) 25- to 30-bp homology to pBluescript II SK(+) backbone (PvuII site). Homologous sequences 1 and 5 allow the precursor DNA to be inserted with the intended orientation into the backbone during Gibson assembly reactions. Priginal SapI site near ori was lost in the resultant phagemids. The sequence of the precursor DNA in pdHJ1, d1, was generated using a random sequence generator (GC content of 50%).
  Vector type: Cloning and Sequencing. As a phagemid, it allows for the rescue of single stranded DNA
Growth in bacteria
  Bacterial resistance: Ampicillin, 100 μg/mL
  Growth temperature: 37°C
  Growth strain: DH5alpha
  Growth instructions: Transforming pdHJ1 into E. coli DH5α together with an M13 helper plasmid yields single-stranded DNA.
  Copy number: High Copy
Gene/Insert
  Gene/Insert name: synthetic DNA comprised of homologous sequences (to phagemid backbone), DNAzyme self-cleavage cassettes and precursor DNA
  Species: Synthetic
  Insert size (bp): 1022
  Cloning method: Gibson Cloning
  Sequencing primers: 5′ n/a
Terms and licenses: Academic/Nonprofit Terms; Industry Terms: Not Available to Industry
How to cite: pdHJ1 was a gift from Stephen West (Addgene plasmid # 247247 ; http://n2t.net/addgene:247247 ; RRID:Addgene_247247)
